Addgene plasmid #129654: pT2ADW_2paRAF
Purpose: For generating Tg mice expressing the 2P-activatable RAF system with P2A and full-length RAF1
Depositing lab: Michiyuki Matsuda. Depositing organization: Kyoto University, Graduate School of Biostudies. Publication: FRET-assisted photoactivation of flavoproteins for in vivo two-photon optogenetics. Kinjo T, Terai K, Horita S, Nomura N, Sumiyama K, Togashi K, Iwata S, Matsuda M. Nat Methods. 2019 Sep 9. pii: 10.1038/s41592-019-0541-5. doi: 10.1038/s41592-019-0541-5. PubMed 31501546.
Backbone
  Vector backbone: pT2ADWpuro
  Backbone size w/o insert (bp): 8500
  Modifications to backbone: pT2ADW was constructed as follows: The D4Z4 insulator was inserted before the CAG promoter of pT2AL200R175 carrying Tol2 recombination sites. Then, the WPRE sequence of pCSII-EF was inserted before the poly A sequence.
  Vector type: Mammalian Expression
Growth in bacteria
  Bacterial resistance: Ampicillin, 100 μg/mL
  Growth temperature: 37°C
  Growth strain: DH5alpha
  Copy number: Unknown
Gene/Insert
  Gene/Insert name: 2paCRY2-Raf1-2A-CIBN-mScarlet-KRasCAAX
  Species: H. sapiens (human)
  Insert size (bp): 5500
  Promoter: CAG
  Cloning method: Ligation Independent Cloning
  Sequencing primers: 5′ pCAGGS-5
Terms and licenses: Academic/Nonprofit Terms; Industry Terms: Not Available to Industry
How to cite: pT2ADW_2paRAF was a gift from Michiyuki Matsuda (Addgene plasmid # 129654 ; http://n2t.net/addgene:129654 ; RRID:Addgene_129654)
