[The description below was written by a language model from this plasmid's Addgene catalogue record and pLannotate feature annotations shown in this document.]
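Description:
pT2ADW_2paRAF is a mammalian expression and transgenesis plasmid built on the pT2ADW backbone, a derivative of a Tol2 transposon vector in which a D4Z4 insulator was placed upstream of the CAG promoter and a WPRE was added ahead of the polyadenylation signal. The two sequence records (about 12.8 kb, differing only in their start point and by a few bases) show the same layout. A pBluescript-type bacterial backbone carries a high-copy ColE1/pUC origin, an f1 origin, and the β-lactamase gene for ampicillin selection. The DUX4 fragment annotated just upstream of the CMV enhancer corresponds to the D4Z4 insulator repeat. The Tol2 arms described in the catalogue are not annotated in either feature table. Although the backbone name mentions puro, no puromycin resistance gene is annotated.

The payload is a single CAG-driven open reading frame (CMV enhancer, chicken β-actin promoter, chimeric intron) encoding 2paCRY2-Raf1-2A-CIBN-mScarlet-KRasCAAX, followed by the WPRE and an SV40 poly(A) signal. The first product contains a TagBFP-related blue fluorescent protein and full-length human RAF1. The CRY2 photoreceptor portion named in the insert presumably lies in the unannotated regions flanking TagBFP. A P2A peptide separates this from CIBN fused to mScarlet-I and the K-Ras C-terminal CAAX membrane-targeting motif. CIBN anchored at the plasma membrane binds light-activated CRY2, so illumination should recruit RAF1 to the membrane and switch on the MAPK/ERK cascade. Going by the associated publication title, the fused fluorescent protein would serve as a FRET donor enabling two-photon activation of the flavoprotein. The stated purpose is generating transgenic mice expressing this two-photon-activatable RAF system.
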