Features (pLannotate 1.2.2; 25 found; start..end, strand, type, name):
     20..124     +  promoter       AmpR promoter: bla
    125..985     +  CDS            AmpR: β-lactamase; bla; confers resistance to ampicillin, carbenicillin, and related antibiotics
   1156..1744    +  rep_origin     ori: high-copy-number ColE1/pMB1/pBR322/pUC origin of replication
   1927..2019    +  CDS            lacI (fragment): lac repressor; lacI; The lac repressor binds to the lac operator to inhibit transcription in E. coli. This inhibition can be relieved by adding lactose or isopropyl-β-D-thiogalactopyranoside (IPTG).
   2032..2053    +  protein_bind   CAP binding site: CAP binding activates transcription in the presence of cAMP. E. coli catabolite activator protein
   2068..2098    +  promoter       lac promoter: promoter for the E. coli lac operon
   2102..2124    +  protein_bind   lac operator (fragment): The lac repressor binds to the lac operator to inhibit transcription in E. coli. This inhibition can be relieved by adding lactose or isopropyl-β-D-thiogalactopyranoside (IPTG). lac repressor encoded by lacI
   2167..2185    +  promoter       T3 promoter: promoter for bacteriophage T3 RNA polymerase
   2461..3582    +  CDS            DUX4 (fragment): DUX4_HUMAN - Also known as DUX10. Experimental evidence at protein level: Swiss-Prot protein existence level 1. [Isoform 2]: Probably inactive as a transcriptional activator, due to the absence of the C-terminal region that is important for transcriptional activation. Can inhibit transcriptional activation mediated by isoform 1. Heterologous expression of isoform 2 has no deleterious effect on cell survival. From Homo sapiens (Human).
   3819..4198    +  enhancer       CMV enhancer: human cytomegalovirus immediate early enhancer
   4200..4477    +  promoter       chicken β-actin promoter: No description available
   4479..5496    +  intron         chimeric intron: chimera between introns from chicken β-actin and rabbit β-globin
   5494..5553    +  CDS            HBB (fragment): HBB_LEPEU - Experimental evidence at protein level: Swiss-Prot protein existence level 1. Involved in oxygen transport from the lung to the various peripheral tissues. From Lepus europaeus (European hare).
   6043..6726    +  CDS            TagBFP: TagBFP is a basic (constitutively fluorescent) blue fluorescent protein published in 2008, derived from Entacmaea quadricolor. It is reported to be a very rapidly-maturing monomer with very low acid sensitivity.
   7699..9642    +  CDS            RAF1: RAF1_HUMAN - Also known as RAF. Experimental evidence at protein level: Swiss-Prot protein existence level 1. Serine/threonine-protein kinase that acts as a regulatory link between the membrane-associated Ras GTPases and the MAPK/ERK cascade, and this critical regulatory link functions as a switch determining cell fate decisions including proliferation, differentiation, apoptosis, survival and oncogenic transformation. RAF1 activation initiates a mitogen-activated protein kinase (MAPK) cascade that comprises a sequential phosphorylation of the dual-specific MAPK kinases (MAP2K1/MEK1 and MAP2K2
   9715..10224   +  CDS            CIBN: N-terminal portion of the CIB1 transcription factor from Arabidopsis thaliana binds to CRY2 (cryptochrome 2) that has absorbed blue light (Kennedy et al., 2010)
  10243..10938   +  CDS            mScarlet-I: mScarlet-I is a basic (constitutively fluorescent) red fluorescent protein published in 2016, derived from synthetic construct. It is reported to be a rapidly-maturing monomer with moderate acid sensitivity.
  10944..11007   +  CDS            K-Ras (fragment): human small GTPase proto-oncoprotein
  11025..11613   +  misc_feature   WPRE: woodchuck hepatitis virus posttranscriptional regulatory element
  11637..11658   -  misc_feature   MCS (fragment): pBluescript multiple cloning site
  11678..11812   -  polyA_signal   SV40 poly(A) signal: SV40 polyadenylation signal
  11835..11918   -  CDS            large T antigen (fragment): large T antigen from SV40 (simian virus 40)
  12139..12157   -  promoter       T7 promoter: promoter for bacteriophage T7 RNA polymerase
  12165..12320   +  CDS            lacZα (fragment): LacZα fragment of β-galactosidase; lacZ fragment
  12325..12753   +  rep_origin     f1 ori (sequence partly withheld): f1 bacteriophage origin of replication; arrow indicates direction of (+) strand synthesis
>Addgene plasmid #129654 | pT2ADW_2paRAF | depositor full sequence | sequence record 248894 | pT2ADW_2paRAF sequence 12786 bps
CACTTTTCGGGGAAATGTGCGCGGAACCCCTATTTGTTTATTTTTCTAAATACATTCAAATATGTATCCG
CTCATGAGACAATAACCCTGATAAATGCTTCAATAATATTGAAAAAGGAAGAGTATGAGTATTCAACATT
TCCGTGTCGCCCTTATTCCCTTTTTTGCGGCATTTTGCCTTCCTGTTTTTGCTCACCCAGAAACGCTGGT
GAAAGTAAAAGATGCTGAAGATCAGTTGGGTGCACGAGTGGGTTACATCGAACTGGATCTCAACAGCGGT
AAGATCCTTGAGAGTTTTCGCCCCGAAGAACGTTTTCCAATGATGAGCACTTTTAAAGTTCTGCTATGTG
GCGCGGTATTATCCCGTATTGACGCCGGGCAAGAGCAACTCGGTCGCCGCATACACTATTCTCAGAATGA
CTTGGTTGAGTACTCACCAGTCACAGAAAAGCATCTTACGGATGGCATGACAGTAAGAGAATTATGCAGT
GCTGCCATAACCATGAGTGATAACACTGCGGCCAACTTACTTCTGACAACGATCGGAGGACCGAAGGAGC
TAACCGCTTTTTTGCACAACATGGGGGATCATGTAACTCGCCTTGATCGTTGGGAACCGGAGCTGAATGA
AGCCATACCAAACGACGAGCGTGACACCACGATGCCTGTAGCAATGGCAACAACGTTGCGCAAACTATTA
ACTGGCGAACTACTTACTCTAGCTTCCCGGCAACAATTAATAGACTGGATGGAGGCGGATAAAGTTGCAG
GACCACTTCTGCGCTCGGCCCTTCCGGCTGGCTGGTTTATTGCTGATAAATCTGGAGCCGGTGAGCGTGG
GTCTCGCGGTATCATTGCAGCACTGGGGCCAGATGGTAAGCCCTCCCGTATCGTAGTTATCTACACGACG
GGGAGTCAGGCAACTATGGATGAACGAAATAGACAGATCGCTGAGATAGGTGCCTCACTGATTAAGCATT
GGTAACTGTCAGACCAAGTTTACTCATATATACTTTAGATTGATTTAAAACTTCATTTTTAATTTAAAAG
GATCTAGGTGAAGATCCTTTTTGATAATCTCATGACCAAAATCCCTTAACGTGAGTTTTCGTTCCACTGA
GCGTCAGACCCCGTAGAAAAGATCAAAGGATCTTCTTGAGATCCTTTTTTTCTGCGCGTAATCTGCTGCT
TGCAAACAAAAAAACCACCGCTACCAGCGGTGGTTTGTTTGCCGGATCAAGAGCTACCAACTCTTTTTCC
GAAGGTAACTGGCTTCAGCAGAGCGCAGATACCAAATACTGTCCTTCTAGTGTAGCCGTAGTTAGGCCAC
CACTTCAAGAACTCTGTAGCACCGCCTACATACCTCGCTCTGCTAATCCTGTTACCAGTGGCTGCTGCCA
GTGGCGATAAGTCGTGTCTTACCGGGTTGGACTCAAGACGATAGTTACCGGATAAGGCGCAGCGGTCGGG
CTGAACGGGGGGTTCGTGCACACAGCCCAGCTTGGAGCGAACGACCTACACCGAACTGAGATACCTACAG
CGTGAGCTATGAGAAAGCGCCACGCTTCCCGAAGGGAGAAAGGCGGACAGGTATCCGGTAAGCGGCAGGG
TCGGAACAGGAGAGCGCACGAGGGAGCTTCCAGGGGGAAACGCCTGGTATCTTTATAGTCCTGTCGGGTT
TCGCCACCTCTGACTTGAGCGTCGATTTTTGTGATGCTCGTCAGGGGGGCGGAGCCTATGGAAAAACGCC
AGCAACGCGGCCTTTTTACGGTTCCTGGCCTTTTGCTGGCCTTTTGCTCACATGTTCTTTCCTGCGTTAT
CCCCTGATTCTGTGGATAACCGTATTACCGCCTTTGAGTGAGCTGATACCGCTCGCCGCAGCCGAACGAC
CGAGCGCAGCGAGTCAGTGAGCGAGGAAGCGGAAGAGCGCCCAATACGCAAACCGCCTCTCCCCGCGCGT
TGGCCGATTCATTAATGCAGCTGGCACGACAGGTTTCCCGACTGGAAAGCGGGCAGTGAGCGCAACGCAA
TTAATGTGAGTTAGCTCACTCATTAGGCACCCCAGGCTTTACACTTTATGCTTCCGGCTCGTATGTTGTG
TGGAATTGTGAGCGGATAACAATTTCACACAGGAAACAGCTATGACCATGATTACGCCAAGCGCGCAATT
AACCCTCACTAAAGGGAACAAAAGCTGGAGCTCGGATCTGCTGGGCTTGCTGAAGGTAGGGGGTCAAGAA
CCAGAGGTGTAAAGTACTTGAGTAATTTTACTTGATTACTGTACTTAAGTATTATTTTTGGGGATTTTTA
CTTTACTTGAGTACAATTAAAAATCAATACTTTTACTTTTACTTAATTACATTTTTTTAGAAAAAAAAGT
ACTTTTTACTCCTTACAATTTTATTTACAGTCAAAAAGTACTTATTTTTTGGAGATCACTTGGGCCCTCT
AGATGCATGCCGGCTGGCCCAGGCCATCGGCATTCCGGAGCCCAGGGTCCAGATTTGGTTTCAGAATGAG
AGGTCACGCCAGCTGAGGCAGCACCGGCGGGAATCTCGGCCCTGGCCCGGGAGACGCGGCCCGCCAGAAG
GCCGGCGAAAGCGGACCGCCGTCACCGGATCCCAGACCGCCCTGCTCCTCCGAGCCTTTGAGAAGGATCG
CTTTCCAGGCATCGCCGCCCGGGAGGAGCTGGCCAGAGAGACGGGCCTCCCGGAGTCCAGGATTCAGATC
TGGTTTCAGAATCGAAGGGCCAGGCACCCGGGACAGGGTGGCAGGGCGCCCGCGCAGGCAGGCGGCCTGT
GCAGCGCGGCCCCCGGCGGGGGTCACCCTGCTCCCTCGTGGGTCGCCTTCGCCCACACCGGCGCGTGGGG
AACGGGGCTTCCCGCACCCCACGTGCCCTGCGCGCCTGGGGCTCTCCCACAGGGGGCTTTCGTGAGCCAG
GCAGCGAGGGCCGCCCCCGCGCTGCAGCCCAGCCAGGCCGCGCCGGCAGAGGGGGTCTCCCAACCTGCCC
CGGCGCGCGGGGATTTCGCCTACGCCGCCCCGGCTCCTCCGGACGGGGCGCTCTCCCACCCTCAGGCTCC
TCGCTGGCCTCCGCACCCGGGCAAAAGCCGGGAGGACCGGGACCCGCAGCGCGACGGCCTGCCGGGCCCC
TGCGCGGTGGCACAGCCTGGGCCCGCTCAAGCGGGGCCGCAGGGCCAAGGGGTGCTTGCGCCACCCACGT
CCCAGGGGAGTCCGTGGTGGGGCTGGGGCCGGGGTCCCCAGGTCGCCGGGGCGGCGTGGGAACCCCAAGC
CGGGGCAGCTCCACCTCCCCAGCCCGCGCCCCCGGACGCCTCCGCCTCCGCGCGGCAGGGGCAGATGCAA
GGCATCCCGGCGCCCTCCCAGGCGCTCCAGGAGCCGGCGCCCTGGTCTGCACTCCCCTGCGGCCTGCTGC
TGGATGAGCTCCTGGCGAGCCCGGAGTTTCTGCAGCAGGCGCAACCTCTCCTAGAAACGGAGGCCCCGGG
GGAGCTGGAGGCCTCGGAAGAGGCCGCCTCGCTGGAAGCACCCCTCAGCGAGGAAGAATACCGGGCTCTG
CTGGAGGAGCTTTAGGACGCGGGGTTGGGACGGGGTCGGGTGGTTCGGGGCAGGGCGGTGGCCTCTCTTT
CGCGGGGAACACCTGGCTGGCTACGGAGGGGCGTGTCTCCGCCCCGCCCCCTCCACCGGGCTGACCGGCC
TGGGATTCCTGCCTTCTAGGTCTAGGCCCGGTGAGAGACTCCACACCGCGGAGAACTGCCATTCTTTCCT
GGGCATCCCGGGGATCCCAGAGCCGGCCCAGCATGCTCGACATTGATTATTGACTAGTTATTAATAGTAA
TCAATTACGGGGTCATTAGTTCATAGCCCATATATGGAGTTCCGCGTTACATAACTTACGGTAAATGGCC
CGCCTGGCTGACCGCCCAACGACCCCCGCCCATTGACGTCAATAATGACGTATGTTCCCATAGTAACGCC
AATAGGGACTTTCCATTGACGTCAATGGGTGGAGTATTTACGGTAAACTGCCCACTTGGCAGTACATCAA
GTGTATCATATGCCAAGTACGCCCCCTATTGACGTCAATGACGGTAAATGGCCCGCCTGGCATTATGCCC
AGTACATGACCTTATGGGACTTTCCTACTTGGCAGTACATCTACGTATTAGTCATCGCTATTACCATGGT
CGAGGTGAGCCCCACGTTCTGCTTCACTCTCCCCATCTCCCCCCCCTCCCCACCCCCAATTTTGTATTTA
TTTATTTTTTAATTATTTTGTGCAGCGATGGGGGCGGGGGGGGGGGGGGGGCGCGCGCCAGGCGGGGCGG
GGCGGGGCGAGGGGCGGGGCGGGGCGAGGCGGAGAGGTGCGGCGGCAGCCAATCAGAGCGGCGCGCTCCG
AAAGTTTCCTTTTATGGCGAGGCGGCGGCGGCGGCGGCCCTATAAAAAGCGAAGCGCGCGGCGGGCGGGG
AGTCGCTGCGACGCTGCCTTCGCCCCGTGCCCCGCTCCGCCGCCGCCTCGCGCCGCCCGCCCCGGCTCTG
ACTGACCGCGTTACTCCCACAGGTGAGCGGGCGGGACGGCCCTTCTCCTCCGGGCTGTAATTAGCGCTTG
GTTTAATGACGGCTTGTTTCTTTTCTGTGGCTGCGTGAAAGCCTTGAGGGGCTCCGGGAGGGCCCTTTGT
GCGGGGGGAGCGGCTCGGGGGGTGCGTGCGTGTGTGTGTGCGTGGGGAGCGCCGCGTGCGGCTCCGCGCT
GCCCGGCGGCTGTGAGCGCTGCGGGCGCGGCGCGGGGCTTTGTGCGCTCCGCAGTGTGCGCGAGGGGAGC
GCGGCCGGGGGCGGTGCCCCGCGGTGCGGGGGGGGCTGCGAGGGGAACAAAGGCTGCGTGCGGGGTGTGT
GCGTGGGGGGGTGAGCAGGGGGTGTGGGCGCGTCGGTCGGGCTGCAACCCCCCCTGCACCCCCCTCCCCG
AGTTGCTGAGCACGGCCCGGCTTCGGGTGCGGGGCTCCGTACGGGGCGTGGCGCGGGGCTCGCCGTGCCG
GGCGGGGGGTGGCGGCAGGTGGGGGTGCCGGGCGGGGCGGGGCCGCCTCGGGCCGGGGAGGGCTCGGGGG
AGGGGCGCGGCGGCCCCCGGAGCGCCGGCGGCTGTCGAGGCGCGGCGAGCCGCAGCCATTGCCTTTTATG
GTAATCGTGCGAGAGGGCGCAGGGACTTCCTTTGTCCCAAATCTGTGCGGAGCCGAAATCTGGGAGGCGC
CGCCGCACCCCCTCTAGCGGGCGCGGGGCGAAGCGGTGCGGCGCCGGCAGGAAGGAAATGGGCGGGGAGG
GCCTTCGTGCGTCGCCGCGCCGCCGTCCCCTTCTCCCTCTCCAGCCTCGGGGCTGTCCGCGGGGGGACGG
CTGCCTTCGGGGGGGACGGGGCAGGGCGGGGTTCGGCTTCTGGCGTGTGACCGGCGGCTCTAGAGCCTCT
GCTAACCATGTTCATGCCTTCTTCTTTTTCCTACAGCTCCTGGGCAACGTGCTGGTTATTGTGCTGTCTC
ATCATTTTGGCAAAGAATTCACCATGAAGATGGACAAGAAAACCATCGTGTGGTTTCGGAGAGATCTGAG
GATTGAGGACAACCCAGCCCTGGCCGCTGCCGCTCACGAAGGCAGCGTGTTTCCAGTGTTCATCTGGTGC
CCCGAGGAAGAGGGACAGTTCTACCCAGGAAGGGCCAGCCGCTGGTGGATGAAGCAGTCCCTGGCTCACC
TGTCTCAGAGTCTGAAGGCCCTGGGGTCAGATCTGACCCTGATCAAAACCCATAACACAATCAGCGCCAT
TCTGGACTGTATTCGGGTGACTGGAGCCACCAAAGTGGTGTTTAATCACCTGTATGATCCCGTGAGCCTG
GTGCGGGACCATACAGTGAAGGAGAAACTGGTGGAAAGAGGCATCAGTGTGCAGTCATACAACGGGGATC
TGCTGTATGAGCCATGGGAAATCTACTGCGAGAAGGGGAAACCCTTTACCAGCTTCAATTCCTACTGGAA
GAAATGTCTGGACGGATCTGGAATGAGCGAGCTGATTAAGGAGAACATGCACATGAAGCTGTACATGGAG
GGCACCGTGGACAACCATCACTTCAAGTGCACATCCGAGGGCGAAGGCAAGCCCTACGAGGGCACCCAGA
CCATGAGAATCAAGGTGGTCGAGGGCGGCCCTCTCCCCTTCGCCTTCGACATCCTGGCTACTAGCTTCCT
CTACGGCAGCAAGACCTTCATCAACCACACCCAGGGCATCCCCGACTTCTTCAAGCAGTCCTTCCCTGAG
GGCTTCACATGGGAGAGAGTCACCACATACGAAGACGGGGGCGTGCTGACCGCTACCCAGGACACCAGCC
TCCAGGACGGCTGCCTCATCTACAACGTCAAGATCAGAGGGGTGAACTTCACATCCAACGGCCCTGTGAT
GCAGAAGAAAACACTCGGCTGGGAGGCATTCACCGAGACGCTGTACCCCGCTGACGGCGGCCTGGAAGGC
AGAAACGACATGGCCCTGAAGCTCGTGGGCGGGAGCCATCTGATCGCAAACGCCAAGACCACATATAGAT
CCAAGAAACCCGCTAAGAACCTCAAGATGCCTGGCGTCTACTATGTGGACTACAGACTGGAAAGAATCAA
GGAGGCCAACAACGAGACCTACGTCGAGCAGCACGAGGTGGCAGTGGCCAGATACGGTAGCGGTCCATGG
AGGCTGATGCCTATTACAGCCGCTGCCGAAGCTATCTGGGCCTGCTCCATTGAAGAGCTGGGACTGGAAA
ACGAGGCCGAAAAGCCTTCTAATGCTCTGCTGACTCGCGCCTGGTCCCCAGGATGGTCTAACGCTGATAA
ACTGCTGAATGAGTTCATCGAAAAGCAGCTGATTGACTATGCCAAAAACTCTAAGAAAGTGGTGGGCAAC
AGCACCAGCCTGCTGTCTCCATACCTGCACTTTGGAGAGATCAGTGTGCGGCACGTGTTCCAGTGCGCTA
GAATGAAGCAGATCATTTGGGCCAGGGATAAAAACAGTGAGGGCGAAGAGTCAGCCGACCTGTTTCTGAG
GGGAATCGGACTGAGGGAGTACTCCCGCTATATTTGTTTCAATTTTCCCTTCACTCACGAACAGTCACTG
CTGAGCCATCTGCGGTTCTTTCCTTGGGACGCTGATGTGGACAAGTTCAAAGCCTGGCGGCAGGGAAGAA
CAGGCTATCCCCTGGTGGATGCTGGAATGAGAGAGCTGTGGGCCACTGGCTGGATGCACAATAGGATCCG
CGTGATTGTGAGCTCCTTTGCTGTGAAGTTCCTGCTGCTGCCTTGGAAGTGGGGCATGAAATATTTTTGG
GATACACTGCTGGATGCCGACCTGGAGTGTGACATCCTGGGGTGGCAGTACATCTCCGGATCTATTCCAG
ATGGCCATGAACTGGATAGGCTGGACAACCCCGCTCTGCAGGGCGCTAAGTATGACCCTGAGGGAGAATA
CATCAGGCAGTGGCTGCCTGAGCTGGCTAGGCTGCCAACTGAATGGATTCACCATCCCTGGGACGCTCCT
CTGACAGTGCTGAAGGCCAGTGGGGTGGAGCTGGGAACTAATTACGCTAAACCTATCGTGGATATTGACA
CCGCCAGAGAGCTGCTGGCTAAGGCCATCTCCCGGACCAGAGAAGCCCAGATCATGATTGGCGCTGCCAT
GGAGCACATACAGGGAGCTTGGAAGACGATCAGCAATGGTTTTGGATTCAAAGATGCCGTGTTTGATGGC
TCCAGCTGCATCTCTCCTACAATAGTTCAGCAGTTTGGCTATCAGCGCCGGGCATCAGATGATGGCAAAC
TCACAGATCCTTCTAAGACAAGCAACACTATCCGTGTTTTCTTGCCGAACAAGCAAAGAACAGTGGTCAA
TGTGCGAAATGGAATGAGCTTGCATGACTGCCTTATGAAAGCACTCAAGGTGAGGGGCCTGCAACCAGAG
TGCTGTGCAGTGTTCAGACTTCTCCACGAACACAAAGGTAAAAAAGCACGCTTAGATTGGAATACTGATG
CTGCGTCTTTGATTGGAGAAGAACTTCAAGTAGATTTCCTGGATCATGTTCCCCTCACAACACACAACTT
TGCTCGGAAGACGTTCCTGAAGCTTGCCTTCTGTGACATCTGTCAGAAATTCCTGCTCAATGGATTTCGA
TGTCAGACTTGTGGCTACAAATTTCATGAGCACTGTAGCACCAAAGTACCTACTATGTGTGTGGACTGGA
GTAACATCAGACAACTCTTATTGTTTCCAAATTCCACTATTGGTGATAGTGGAGTCCCAGCACTACCTTC
TTTGACTATGCGTCGTATGCGAGAGTCTGTTTCCAGGATGCCTGTTAGTTCTCAGCACAGATATTCTACA
CCTCACGCCTTCACCTTTAACACCTCCAGTCCCTCATCTGAAGGTTCCCTCTCCCAGAGGCAGAGGTCGA
CATCCACACCTAATGTCCACATGGTCAGCACCACGCTGCCTGTGGACAGCAGGATGATTGAGGATGCAAT
TCGAAGTCACAGCGAATCAGCCTCACCTTCAGCCCTGTCCAGTAGCCCCAACAATCTGAGCCCAACAGGC
TGGTCACAGCCGAAAACCCCCGTGCCAGCACAAAGAGAGCGGGCACCAGTATCTGGGACCCAGGAGAAAA
ACAAAATTAGGCCTCGTGGACAGAGAGATTCAAGCTATTATTGGGAAATAGAAGCCAGTGAAGTGATGCT
GTCCACTCGGATTGGGTCAGGCTCTTTTGGAACTGTTTATAAGGGTAAATGGCACGGAGATGTTGCAGTA
AAGATCCTAAAGGTTGTCGACCCAACCCCAGAGCAATTCCAGGCCTTCAGGAATGAGGTGGCTGTTCTGC
GCAAAACACGGCATGTGAACATTCTGCTTTTCATGGGGTACATGACAAAGGACAACCTGGCAATTGTGAC
CCAGTGGTGCGAGGGCAGCAGCCTCTACAAACACCTGCATGTCCAGGAGACCAAGTTTCAGATGTTCCAG
CTAATTGACATTGCCCGGCAGACGGCTCAGGGAATGGACTATTTGCATGCAAAGAACATCATCCATAGAG
ACATGAAATCCAACAATATATTTCTCCATGAAGGCTTAACAGTGAAAATTGGAGATTTTGGTTTGGCAAC
AGTAAAGTCACGCTGGAGTGGTTCTCAGCAGGTTGAACAACCTACTGGCTCTGTCCTCTGGATGGCCCCA
GAGGTGATCCGAATGCAGGATAACAACCCATTCAGTTTCCAGTCGGATGTCTACTCCTATGGCATCGTAT
TGTATGAACTGATGACGGGGGAGCTTCCTTATTCTCACATCAACAACCGAGATCAGATCATCTTCATGGT
GGGCCGAGGATATGCCTCCCCAGATCTTAGTAAGCTATATAAGAACTGCCCCAAAGCAATGAAGAGGCTG
GTAGCTGACTGTGTGAAGAAAGTAAAGGAAGAGAGGCCTCTTTTTCCCCAGATCCTGTCTTCCATTGAGC
TGCTCCAACACTCTCTACCGAAGATCAACCGGAGCGCTTCCGAGCCATCCTTGCATCGGGCAGCCCACAC
TGAGGATATCAATGCTTGCACGCTGACCACGTCCCCGAGGCTGCCTGTCTTCCTCGAGGGAAGCGGAGCG
ACGAATTTTAGTCTACTGAAACAAGCGGGAGACGTGGAGGAAAACCCTGGACCTATGAATGGAGCTATAG
GAGGTGACCTTTTGCTCAATTTTCCTGACATGTCGGTCCTAGAGCGCCAAAGGGCTCACCTCAAGTACCT
CAATCCCACCTTTGATTCTCCTCTCGCCGGCTTCTTTGCCGATTCTTCAATGATTACCGGCGGCGAGATG
GACAGCTATCTTTCGACTGCCGGTTTGAATCTTCCGATGATGTACGGTGAGACGACGGTGGAAGGTGATT
CAAGACTCTCAATTTCGCCGGAAACGACGCTTGGGACTGGAAATTTCAAGGCAGCGAAGTTTGATACAGA
GACTAAGGATTGTAATGAGGCGGCGAAGAAGATGACGATGAACAGAGATGACCTAGTAGAAGAAGGAGAA
GAAGAGAAGTCGAAAATAACAGAGCAAAACAATGGGAGCACAAAAAGCATCAAGAAGATGAAACACAAAG
CCAAGAAAGAAGAGAACAATTTCTCTAATGATTCATCTAAAGTGACGAAGGAATTGGAGAAAACGGATTA
TATTCATCTCGAGGGATCTGGAATGGTGAGCAAGGGCGAGGCAGTGATCAAGGAGTTCATGCGGTTCAAG
GTGCACATGGAGGGCTCCATGAACGGCCACGAGTTCGAGATCGAGGGCGAGGGCGAGGGCCGCCCCTACG
AGGGCACCCAGACCGCCAAGCTGAAGGTGACCAAGGGTGGCCCCCTGCCCTTCTCCTGGGACATCCTGTC
CCCTCAGTTCATGTACGGCTCCAGGGCCTTCATCAAGCACCCCGCCGACATCCCCGACTACTATAAGCAG
TCCTTCCCCGAGGGCTTCAAGTGGGAGCGCGTGATGAACTTCGAGGACGGCGGCGCCGTGACCGTGACCC
AGGACACCTCCCTGGAGGACGGCACCCTGATCTACAAGGTGAAGCTCCGCGGCACCAACTTCCCTCCTGA
CGGCCCCGTAATGCAGAAGAAGACAATGGGCTGGGAAGCGTCCACCGAGCGGTTGTACCCCGAGGACGGC
GTGCTGAAGGGCGACATTAAGATGGCCCTGCGCCTGAAGGACGGAGGCCGCTACCTGGCGGACTTCAAGA
CCACCTACAAGGCCAAGAAGCCCGTGCAGATGCCCGGCGCCTACAACGTCGACCGCAAGTTGGACATCAC
CTCCCACAACGAGGACTACACCGTGGTGGAACAGTACGAACGCTCCGAGGGCCGCCACTCCACCGGCGGC
ATGGACGAGCTGTACAAGTCTAGAAAGATGAGCAAAGATGGTAAAAAGAAGAAAAAGAAGTCAAAGACAA
AGTGTGTAATTATGTAAGTCGACGGATCCTCGATAATCAACCTCTGGATTACAAAATTTGTGAAAGATTG
ACTGGTATTCTTAACTATGTTGCTCCTTTTACGCTATGTGGATACGCTGCTTTAATGCCTTTGTATCATG
CTATTGCTTCCCGTATGGCTTTCATTTTCTCCTCCTTGTATAAATCCTGGTTGCTGTCTCTTTATGAGGA
GTTGTGGCCCGTTGTCAGGCAACGTGGCGTGGTGTGCACTGTGTTTGCTGACGCAACCCCCACTGGTTGG
GGCATTGCCACCACCTGTCAGCTCCTTTCCGGGACTTTCGCTTTCCCCCTCCCTATTGCCACGGCGGAAC
TCATCGCCGCCTGCCTTGCCCGCTGCTGGACAGGGGCTCGGCTGTTGGGCACTGACAATTCCGTGGTGTT
GTCGGGGAAGCTGACGTCCTTTCCATGGCTGCTCGCCTGTGTTGCCACCTGGATTCTGCGCGGGACGTCC
TTCTGCTACGTCCCTTCGGCCCTCAATCCAGCGGACCTTCCTTCCCGCGGCCTGCTGCCGGCTCTGCGGC
CTCTTCCGCGTCTTCGCCTTCGCCCTCAGACGAGTCGGATCTCCCTTTGGGCCGCCTCCCCGCATCTCGA
CAAAGGATCCAATGGAGGCCGCCACCGCGGTGGAGCTCGAATTAATTCATCGATGATGATCCAGACATGA
TAAGATACATTGATGAGTTTGGACAAACCACAACTAGAATGCAGTGAAAAAAATGCTTTATTTGTGAAAT
TTGTGATGCTATTGCTTTATTTGTAACCATTATAAGCTGCAATAAACAAGTTAACAACAACAATTGCATT
CATTTTATGTTTCAGGTTCAGGGGGAGGTGTGGGAGGTTTTTTAAAGCAAGTAAAACCTCTACAAATGTG
GTATGGCTGATTATGATCCTCTAGATCAGATCTTTCTTGCTTTTACTTTTACTTCCTTAATACTCAAGTA
CAATTTTAATGGAGTACTTTTTTACTTTTACTCAAGTAAGATTCTAGCCAGATACTTTTACTTTTAATTG
AGTAAAATTTTCCCTAAGTACTTGTACTTTCACTTGAGTAAAATTTTTGAGTACTTTTTACACCTCTGTC
AAGAACCATATGCCGGTACCCAATTCGCCCTATAGTGAGTCGTATTACGCGCGCTCACTGGCCGTCGTTT
TACAACGTCGTGACTGGGAAAACCCTGGCGTTACCCAACTTAATCGCCTTGCAGCACATCCCCCTTTCGC
CAGCTGGCGTAATAGCGAAGAGGCCCGCACCGATCGCCCTTCCCAACAGTTGCGCAGCCTGAATGGCGAA
TGGG
[124 nt withheld, positions 12325-12448]
C
[91 nt withheld, positions 12450-12540]
A
[49 nt withheld, positions 12542-12590]
CCTTTGACGTTGGAGTCCACGTTCTTT
[37 nt withheld, positions 12618-12654]
ACCCTATCTCGGTCTATTCTTTTGATTTATAAGGGATTTTGCCGATTTCGGCCTATTGGTTAAAAAATGA
GCTGATTTAACAAAAATTTAACGCGAATTTTAACAAAATATTAACGCTTACAATTTAGGTGG
