Features (pLannotate 1.2.2; 25 found; start..end, strand, type, name):
      1..380     +  enhancer       CMV enhancer: human cytomegalovirus immediate early enhancer
    382..659     +  promoter       chicken β-actin promoter: No description available
    660..1676    +  intron         chimeric intron: chimera between introns from chicken β-actin and rabbit β-globin
   1674..1733    +  CDS            HBB (fragment): HBB_LEPEU - Experimental evidence at protein level: Swiss-Prot protein existence level 1. Involved in oxygen transport from the lung to the various peripheral tissues. From Lepus europaeus (European hare).
   2223..2906    +  CDS            TagBFP: TagBFP is a basic (constitutively fluorescent) blue fluorescent protein published in 2008, derived from Entacmaea quadricolor. It is reported to be a very rapidly-maturing monomer with very low acid sensitivity.
   3879..5822    +  CDS            RAF1: RAF1_HUMAN - Also known as RAF. Experimental evidence at protein level: Swiss-Prot protein existence level 1. Serine/threonine-protein kinase that acts as a regulatory link between the membrane-associated Ras GTPases and the MAPK/ERK cascade, and this critical regulatory link functions as a switch determining cell fate decisions including proliferation, differentiation, apoptosis, survival and oncogenic transformation. RAF1 activation initiates a mitogen-activated protein kinase (MAPK) cascade that comprises a sequential phosphorylation of the dual-specific MAPK kinases (MAP2K1/MEK1 and MAP2K2
   5895..6404    +  CDS            CIBN: N-terminal portion of the CIB1 transcription factor from Arabidopsis thaliana binds to CRY2 (cryptochrome 2) that has absorbed blue light (Kennedy et al., 2010)
   6423..7118    +  CDS            mScarlet-I: mScarlet-I is a basic (constitutively fluorescent) red fluorescent protein published in 2016, derived from synthetic construct. It is reported to be a rapidly-maturing monomer with moderate acid sensitivity.
   7124..7187    +  CDS            K-Ras (fragment): human small GTPase proto-oncoprotein
   7205..7793    +  misc_feature   WPRE: woodchuck hepatitis virus posttranscriptional regulatory element
   7817..7838    -  misc_feature   MCS (fragment): pBluescript multiple cloning site
   7858..7992    -  polyA_signal   SV40 poly(A) signal: SV40 polyadenylation signal
   8015..8098    -  CDS            large T antigen (fragment): large T antigen from SV40 (simian virus 40)
   8319..8337    -  promoter       T7 promoter: promoter for bacteriophage T7 RNA polymerase
   8345..8500    +  CDS            lacZα (fragment): LacZα fragment of β-galactosidase; lacZ fragment
   8505..8959    +  rep_origin     f1 ori (sequence partly withheld): f1 bacteriophage origin of replication; arrow indicates direction of (+) strand synthesis
   8985..9089    +  promoter       AmpR promoter: bla
   9090..9950    +  CDS            AmpR: β-lactamase; bla; confers resistance to ampicillin, carbenicillin, and related antibiotics
  10121..10709   +  rep_origin     ori: high-copy-number ColE1/pMB1/pBR322/pUC origin of replication
  10892..10984   +  CDS            lacI (fragment): lac repressor; lacI; The lac repressor binds to the lac operator to inhibit transcription in E. coli. This inhibition can be relieved by adding lactose or isopropyl-β-D-thiogalactopyranoside (IPTG).
  10997..11018   +  protein_bind   CAP binding site: CAP binding activates transcription in the presence of cAMP. E. coli catabolite activator protein
  11033..11063   +  promoter       lac promoter: promoter for the E. coli lac operon
  11067..11089   +  protein_bind   lac operator (fragment): The lac repressor binds to the lac operator to inhibit transcription in E. coli. This inhibition can be relieved by adding lactose or isopropyl-β-D-thiogalactopyranoside (IPTG). lac repressor encoded by lacI
  11132..11150   +  promoter       T3 promoter: promoter for bacteriophage T3 RNA polymerase
  11426..12547   +  CDS            DUX4 (fragment): DUX4_HUMAN - Also known as DUX10. Experimental evidence at protein level: Swiss-Prot protein existence level 1. [Isoform 2]: Probably inactive as a transcriptional activator, due to the absence of the C-terminal region that is important for transcriptional activation. Can inhibit transcriptional activation mediated by isoform 1. Heterologous expression of isoform 2 has no deleterious effect on cell survival. From Homo sapiens (Human).
>Addgene plasmid #129654 | pT2ADW_2paRAF | addgene full sequence | sequence record 254067 | Addgene Partial NGS Result
GACATTGATTATTGACTAGTTATTAATAGTAATCAATTACGGGGTCATTAGTTCATAGCCCATATATGGA
GTTCCGCGTTACATAACTTACGGTAAATGGCCCGCCTGGCTGACCGCCCAACGACCCCCGCCCATTGACG
TCAATAATGACGTATGTTCCCATAGTAACGCCAATAGGGACTTTCCATTGACGTCAATGGGTGGAGTATT
TACGGTAAACTGCCCACTTGGCAGTACATCAAGTGTATCATATGCCAAGTACGCCCCCTATTGACGTCAA
TGACGGTAAATGGCCCGCCTGGCATTATGCCCAGTACATGACCTTATGGGACTTTCCTACTTGGCAGTAC
ATCTACGTATTAGTCATCGCTATTACCATGGTCGAGGTGAGCCCCACGTTCTGCTTCACTCTCCCCATCT
CCCCCCCCTCCCCACCCCCAATTTTGTATTTATTTATTTTTTAATTATTTTGTGCAGCGATGGGGGCGGG
GGGGGGGGGGGGGSGCGCGCCRGGGGGGGSGGGGGGGGGSGRGGGGSGGGGSGGGGCGAGGCGGAGAGGT
GCGGCGGCAGCCAATCAGAGCGGCGCGCTCCGAAAGTTTCCTTTTATGGCGAGGCGGCGGCGGCGGCGGC
CCTATAAAAAGCGAAGCGCGCGGCGGGCGGGAGTCGCTGCGCGCTGCCTTCGCCCCGTGCCCCGCTCCGC
CGCCGCCTCGCGCCGCCCGCCCCGGCTCTGACTGACCGCGTTACTCCCACAGGTGAGCGGGCGGGACGGC
CCTTCTCCTCCGGGCTGTAATTAGCGCTTGGTTTAATGACGGCTTGTTTCTTTTCTGTGGCTGCGTGAAA
GCCTTGAGGGGCTCCGGGAGGGCCCTTTGTGCGGGGGGAGCGGCTCGGGGGGTGCGTGCGTGTGTGTGTG
CGTGGGGAGCGCCGCGTGCGGCTCCGCGCTGCCCGGCGGCTGTGAGCGCTGCGGGCGCGGCGCGGGGCTT
TGTGCGCTCCGCAGTGTGCGCGAGGGGAGCGCGGCCGGGGGCGGTGCCCCGCGGTGCGGGGGGGGCTGCG
AGGGGAACAAAGGCTGCGTGCGGGGTGTGTGCGTGGGGGGGTGAGCAGGGGGTGTGGGCGCGTCGGTCGG
GCTGCAACCCCCCCTGCACCCCCCTCCCCGAGTTGCTGAGCACGGCCCGGCTTCGGGTGCGGGGCTCCGT
ACGGGGCGTGGCGCGGGGCTCGCCGTGCCGGGCGGGGGGTGGCGGCAGGTGGGGGTGCCGGGCGGGGCGG
GGCCGCCTCGGGCCGGGGAGGGCTCGGGGGAGGGGCGCGGCGGCCCCCGGAGCGCCGGCGGCTGTCGAGG
CGCGGCGAGCCGCAGCCATTGCCTTTTATGGTAATCGTGCGAGAGGGCGCAGGGACTTCCTTTGTCCCAA
ATCTGTGCGGAGCCGAAATCTGGGAGGCGCCGCCGCACCCCCTCTAGCGGGCGCGGGGCGAAGCGGTGCG
GCGCCGGCAGGAAGGAAATGGGCGGGGAGGGCCTTCGTGCGTCGCCGCGCCGCCGTCCCCTTCTCCCTCT
CCAGCCTCGGGGCTGTCCGCGGGGGGACGGCTGCCTTCGGGGGGGACGGGGCAGGGCGGGGTTCGGCTTC
TGGCGTGTGACCGGCGGCTCTAGAGCCTCTGCTAACCATGTTCATGCCTTCTTCTTTTTCCTACAGCTCC
TGGGCAACGTGCTGGTTATTGTGCTGTCTCATCATTTTGGCAAAGAATTCACCATGAAGATGGACAAGAA
AACCATCGTGTGGTTTCGGAGAGATCTGAGGATTGAGGACAACCCAGCCCTGGCCGCTGCCGCTCACGAA
GGCAGCGTGTTTCCAGTGTTCATCTGGTGCCCCGAGGAAGAGGGACAGTTCTACCCAGGAAGGGCCAGCC
GCTGGTGGATGAAGCAGTCCCTGGCTCACCTGTCTCAGAGTCTGAAGGCCCTGGGGTCAGATCTGACCCT
GATCAAAACCCATAACACAATCAGCGCCATTCTGGACTGTATTCGGGTGACTGGAGCCACCAAAGTGGTG
TTTAATCACCTGTATGATCCCGTGAGCCTGGTGCGGGACCATACAGTGAAGGAGAAACTGGTGGAAAGAG
GCATCAGTGTGCAGTCATACAACGGGGATCTGCTGTATGAGCCATGGGAAATCTACTGCGAGAAGGGGAA
ACCCTTTACCAGCTTCAATTCCTACTGGAAGAAATGTCTGGACGGATCTGGAATGAGCGAGCTGATTAAG
GAGAACATGCACATGAAGCTGTACATGGAGGGCACCGTGGACAACCATCACTTCAAGTGCACATCCGAGG
GCGAAGGCAAGCCCTACGAGGGCACCCAGACCATGAGAATCAAGGTGGTCGAGGGCGGCCCTCTCCCCTT
CGCCTTCGACATCCTGGCTACTAGCTTCCTCTACGGCAGCAAGACCTTCATCAACCACACCCAGGGCATC
CCCGACTTCTTCAAGCAGTCCTTCCCTGAGGGCTTCACATGGGAGAGAGTCACCACATACGAAGACGGGG
GCGTGCTGACCGCTACCCAGGACACCAGCCTCCAGGACGGCTGCCTCATCTACAACGTCAAGATCAGAGG
GGTGAACTTCACATCCAACGGCCCTGTGATGCAGAAGAAAACACTCGGCTGGGAGGCATTCACCGAGACG
CTGTACCCCGCTGACGGCGGCCTGGAAGGCAGAAACGACATGGCCCTGAAGCTCGTGGGCGGGAGCCATC
TGATCGCAAACGCCAAGACCACATATAGATCCAAGAAACCCGCTAAGAACCTCAAGATGCCTGGCGTCTA
CTATGTGGACTACAGACTGGAAAGAATCAAGGAGGCCAACAACGAGACCTACGTCGAGCAGCACGAGGTG
GCAGTGGCCAGATACGGTAGCGGTCCATGGAGGCTGATGCCTATTACAGCCGCTGCCGAAGCTATCTGGG
CCTGCTCCATTGAAGAGCTGGGACTGGAAAACGAGGCCGAAAAGCCTTCTAATGCTCTGCTGACTCGCGC
CTGGTCCCCAGGATGGTCTAACGCTGATAAACTGCTGAATGAGTTCATCGAAAAGCAGCTGATTGACTAT
GCCAAAAACTCTAAGAAAGTGGTGGGCAACAGCACCAGCCTGCTGTCTCCATACCTGCACTTTGGAGAGA
TCAGTGTGCGGCACGTGTTCCAGTGCGCTAGAATGAAGCAGATCATTTGGGCCAGGGATAAAAACAGTGA
GGGCGAAGAGTCAGCCGACCTGTTTCTGAGGGGAATCGGACTGAGGGAGTACTCCCGCTATATTTGTTTC
AATTTTCCCTTCACTCACGAACAGTCACTGCTGAGCCATCTGCGGTTCTTTCCTTGGGACGCTGATGTGG
ACAAGTTCAAAGCCTGGCGGCAGGGAAGAACAGGCTATCCCCTGGTGGATGCTGGAATGAGAGAGCTGTG
GGCCACTGGCTGGATGCACAATAGGATCCGCGTGATTGTGAGCTCCTTTGCTGTGAAGTTCCTGCTGCTG
CCTTGGAAGTGGGGCATGAAATATTTTTGGGATACACTGCTGGATGCCGACCTGGAGTGTGACATCCTGG
GGTGGCAGTACATCTCCGGATCTATTCCAGATGGCCATGAACTGGATAGGCTGGACAACCCCGCTCTGCA
GGGCGCTAAGTATGACCCTGAGGGAGAATACATCAGGCAGTGGCTGCCTGAGCTGGCTAGGCTGCCAACT
GAATGGATTCACCATCCCTGGGACGCTCCTCTGACAGTGCTGAAGGCCAGTGGGGTGGAGCTGGGAACTA
ATTACGCTAAACCTATCGTGGATATTGACACCGCCAGAGAGCTGCTGGCTAAGGCCATCTCCCGGACCAG
AGAAGCCCAGATCATGATTGGCGCTGCCATGGAGCACATACAGGGAGCTTGGAAGACGATCAGCAATGGT
TTTGGATTCAAAGATGCCGTGTTTGATGGCTCCAGCTGCATCTCTCCTACAATAGTTCAGCAGTTTGGCT
ATCAGCGCCGGGCATCAGATGATGGCAAACTCACAGATCCTTCTAAGACAAGCAACACTATCCGTGTTTT
CTTGCCGAACAAGCAAAGAACAGTGGTCAATGTGCGAAATGGAATGAGCTTGCATGACTGCCTTATGAAA
GCACTCAAGGTGAGGGGCCTGCAACCAGAGTGCTGTGCAGTGTTCAGACTTCTCCACGAACACAAAGGTA
AAAAAGCACGCTTAGATTGGAATACTGATGCTGCGTCTTTGATTGGAGAAGAACTTCAAGTAGATTTCCT
GGATCATGTTCCCCTCACAACACACAACTTTGCTCGGAAGACGTTCCTGAAGCTTGCCTTCTGTGACATC
TGTCAGAAATTCCTGCTCAATGGATTTCGATGTCAGACTTGTGGCTACAAATTTCATGAGCACTGTAGCA
CCAAAGTACCTACTATGTGTGTGGACTGGAGTAACATCAGACAACTCTTATTGTTTCCAAATTCCACTAT
TGGTGATAGTGGAGTCCCAGCACTACCTTCTTTGACTATGCGTCGTATGCGAGAGTCTGTTTCCAGGATG
CCTGTTAGTTCTCAGCACAGATATTCTACACCTCACGCCTTCACCTTTAACACCTCCAGTCCCTCATCTG
AAGGTTCCCTCTCCCAGAGGCAGAGGTCGACATCCACACCTAATGTCCACATGGTCAGCACCACCCTGCC
TGTGGACAGCAGGATGATTGAGGATGCAATTCGAAGTCACAGCGAATCAGCCTCACCTTCAGCCCTGTCC
AGTAGCCCCAACAATCTGAGCCCAACAGGCTGGTCACAGCCGAAAACCCCCGTGCCAGCACAAAGAGAGC
GGGCACCAGTATCTGGGACCCAGGAGAAAAACAAAATTAGGCCTCGTGGACAGAGAGATTCAAGCTATTA
TTGGGAAATAGAAGCCAGTGAAGTGATGCTGTCCACTCGGATTGGGTCAGGCTCTTTTGGAACTGTTTAT
AAGGGTAAATGGCACGGAGATGTTGCAGTAAAGATCCTAAAGGTTGTCGACCCAACCCCAGAGCAATTCC
AGGCCTTCAGGAATGAGGTGGCTGTTCTGCGCAAAACACGGCATGTGAACATTCTGCTTTTCATGGGGTA
CATGACAAAGGACAACCTGGCAATTGTGACCCAGTGGTGCGAGGGCAGCAGCCTCTACAAACACCTGCAT
GTCCAGGAGACCAAGTTTCAGATGTTCCAGCTAATTGACATTGCCCGGCAGACGGCTCAGGGAATGGACT
ATTTGCATGCAAAGAACATCATCCATAGAGACATGAAATCCAACAATATATTTCTCCATGAAGGCTTAAC
AGTGAAAATTGGAGATTTTGGTTTGGCAACAGTAAAGTCACGCTGGAGTGGTTCTCAGCAGGTTGAACAA
CCTACTGGCTCTGTCCTCTGGATGGCCCCAGAGGTGATCCGAATGCAGGATAACAACCCATTCAGTTTCC
AGTCGGATGTCTACTCCTATGGCATCGTATTGTATGAACTGATGACGGGGGAGCTTCCTTATTCTCACAT
CAACAACCGAGATCAGATCATCTTCATGGTGGGCCGAGGATATGCCTCCCCAGATCTTAGTAAGCTATAT
AAGAACTGCCCCAAAGCAATGAAGAGGCTGGTAGCTGACTGTGTGAAGAAAGTAAAGGAAGAGAGGCCTC
TTTTTCCCCAGATCCTGTCTTCCATTGAGCTGCTCCAACACTCTCTACCGAAGATCAACCGGAGCGCTTC
CGAGCCATCCTTGCATCGGGCAGCCCACACTGAGGATATCAATGCTTGCACGCTGACCACGTCCCCGAGG
CTGCCTGTCTTCCTCGAGGGAAGCGGAGCGACGAATTTTAGTCTACTGAAACAAGCGGGAGACGTGGAGG
AAAACCCTGGACCTATGAATGGAGCTATAGGAGGTGACCTTTTGCTCAATTTTCCTGACATGTCGGTCCT
AGAGCGCCAAAGGGCTCACCTCAAGTACCTCAATCCCACCTTTGATTCTCCTCTCGCCGGCTTCTTTGCC
GATTCTTCAATGATTACCGGCGGCGAGATGGACAGCTATCTTTCGACTGCCGGTTTGAATCTTCCGATGA
TGTACGGTGAGACGACGGTGGAAGGTGATTCAAGACTCTCAATTTCGCCGGAAACGACGCTTGGGACTGG
AAATTTCAAGGCAGCGAAGTTTGATACAGAGACTAAGGATTGTAATGAGGCGGCGAAGAAGATGACGATG
AACAGAGATGACCTAGTAGAAGAAGGAGAAGAAGAGAAGTCGAAAATAACAGAGCAAAACAATGGGAGCA
CAAAAAGCATCAAGAAGATGAAACACAAAGCCAAGAAAGAAGAGAACAATTTCTCTAATGATTCATCTAA
AGTGACGAAGGAATTGGAGAAAACGGATTATATTCATCTCGAGGGATCTGGAATGGTGAGCAAGGGCGAG
GCAGTGATCAAGGAGTTCATGCGGTTCAAGGTGCACATGGAGGGCTCCATGAACGGCCACGAGTTCGAGA
TCGAGGGCGAGGGCGAGGGCCGCCCCTACGAGGGCACCCAGACCGCCAAGCTGAAGGTGACCAAGGGTGG
CCCCCTGCCCTTCTCCTGGGACATCCTGTCCCCTCAGTTCATGTACGGCTCCAGGGCCTTCATCAAGCAC
CCCGCCGACATCCCCGACTACTATAAGCAGTCCTTCCCCGAGGGCTTCAAGTGGGAGCGCGTGATGAACT
TCGAGGACGGCGGCGCCGTGACCGTGACCCAGGACACCTCCCTGGAGGACGGCACCCTGATCTACAAGGT
GAAGCTCCGCGGCACCAACTTCCCTCCTGACGGCCCCGTAATGCAGAAGAAGACAATGGGCTGGGAAGCG
TCCACCGAGCGGTTGTACCCCGAGGACGGCGTGCTGAAGGGCGACATTAAGATGGCCCTGCGCCTGAAGG
ACGGAGGCCGCTACCTGGCGGACTTCAAGACCACCTACAAGGCCAAGAAGCCCGTGCAGATGCCCGGCGC
CTACAACGTCGACCGCAAGTTGGACATCACCTCCCACAACGAGGACTACACCGTGGTGGAACAGTACGAA
CGCTCCGAGGGCCGCCACTCCACCGGCGGCATGGACGAGCTGTACAAGTCTAGAAAGATGAGCAAAGATG
GTAAAAAGAAGAAAAAGAAGTCAAAGACAAAGTGTGTAATTATGTAAGTCGACGGATCCTCGATAATCAA
CCTCTGGATTACAAAATTTGTGAAAGATTGACTGGTATTCTTAACTATGTTGCTCCTTTTACGCTATGTG
GATACGCTGCTTTAATGCCTTTGTATCATGCTATTGCTTCCCGTATGGCTTTCATTTTCTCCTCCTTGTA
TAAATCCTGGTTGCTGTCTCTTTATGAGGAGTTGTGGCCCGTTGTCAGGCAACGTGGCGTGGTGTGCACT
GTGTTTGCTGACGCAACCCCCACTGGTTGGGGCATTGCCACCACCTGTCAGCTCCTTTCCGGGACTTTCG
CTTTCCCCCTCCCTATTGCCACGGCGGAACTCATCGCCGCCTGCCTTGCCCGCTGCTGGACAGGGGCTCG
GCTGTTGGGCACTGACAATTCCGTGGTGTTGTCGGGGAAGCTGACGTCCTTTCCATGGCTGCTCGCCTGT
GTTGCCACCTGGATTCTGCGCGGGACGTCCTTCTGCTACGTCCCTTCGGCCCTCAATCCAGCGGACCTTC
CTTCCCGCGGCCTGCTGCCGGCTCTGCGGCCTCTTCCGCGTCTTCGCCTTCGCCCTCAGACGAGTCGGAT
CTCCCTTTGGGCCGCCTCCCCGCATCTCGACAAAGGATCCAATGGAGGCCGCCACCGCGGTGGAGCTCGA
ATTAATTCATCGATGATGATCCAGACATGATAAGATACATTGATGAGTTTGGACAAACCACAACTAGAAT
GCAGTGAAAAAAATGCTTTATTTGTGAAATTTGTGATGCTATTGCTTTATTTGTAACCATTATAAGCTGC
AATAAACAAGTTAACAACAACAATTGCATTCATTTTATGTTTCAGGTTCAGGGGGAGGTGTGGGAGGTTT
TTTAAAGCAAGTAAAACCTCTACAAATGTGGTATGGCTGATTATGATCCTCTAGATCAGATCTTTCTTGC
TTTTACTTTTACTTCCTTAATACTCAAGTACAATTTTAATGGAGTACTTTTTTACTTTTACTCAAGTAAG
ATTCTAGCCAGATACTTTTACTTTTAATTGAGTAAAATTTTCCCTAAGTACTTGTACTTTCACTTGAGTA
AAATTTTTGAGTACTTTTTACACCTCTGTCAAGAACCATATGCCGGTACCCAATTCGCCCTATAGTGAGT
CGTATTACGCGCGCTCACTGGCCGTCGTTTTACAACGTCGTGACTGGGAAAACCCTGGCGTTACCCAACT
TAATCGCCTTGCAGCACATCCCCCTTTCGCCAGCTGGCGTAATAGCGAAGAGGCCCGCACCGATCGCCCT
TCCCAACAGTTGCGCAGCCTGAATGGCGAATGGG
[59 nt withheld, positions 8505-8563]
ACCACACCCGCC
[52 nt withheld, positions 8576-8627]
C
[91 nt withheld, positions 8629-8719]
A
[49 nt withheld, positions 8721-8769]
CCTTTGACGTTGGAGTCCACGTTCTTT
[37 nt withheld, positions 8797-8833]
ACCCTATCTCGGTCTATTCTTTTGATTTATAAGGGATTTTGCCGATTTCGGCCTATTGGTTAAAAAATGA
GCTGATTTAACAAAAATTTAACGCGAATTTTAACAAAATATTAACGCTTACAATTTAGGTGGCACTTTTC
GGGGAAATGTGCGCGGAACCCCTATTTGTTTATTTTTCTAAATACATTCAAATATGTATCCGCTCATGAG
ACAATAACCCTGATAAATGCTTCAATAATATTGAAAAAGGAAGAGTATGAGTATTCAACATTTCCGTGTC
GCCCTTATTCCCTTTTTTGCGGCATTTTGCCTTCCTGTTTTTGCTCACCCAGAAACGCTGGTGAAAGTAA
AAGATGCTGAAGATCAGTTGGGTGCACGAGTGGGTTACATCGAACTGGATCTCAACAGCGGTAAGATCCT
TGAGAGTTTTCGCCCCGAAGAACGTTTTCCAATGATGAGCACTTTTAAAGTTCTGCTATGTGGCGCGGTA
TTATCCCGTATTGACGCCGGGCAAGAGCAACTCGGTCGCCGCATACACTATTCTCAGAATGACTTGGTTG
AGTACTCACCAGTCACAGAAAAGCATCTTACGGATGGCATGACAGTAAGAGAATTATGCAGTGCTGCCAT
AACCATGAGTGATAACACTGCGGCCAACTTACTTCTGACAACGATCGGAGGACCGAAGGAGCTAACCGCT
TTTTTGCACAACATGGGGGATCATGTAACTCGCCTTGATCGTTGGGAACCGGAGCTGAATGAAGCCATAC
CAAACGACGAGCGTGACACCACGATGCCTGTAGCAATGGCAACAACGTTGCGCAAACTATTAACTGGCGA
ACTACTTACTCTAGCTTCCCGGCAACAATTAATAGACTGGATGGAGGCGGATAAAGTTGCAGGACCACTT
CTGCGCTCGGCCCTTCCGGCTGGCTGGTTTATTGCTGATAAATCTGGAGCCGGTGAGCGTGGGTCTCGCG
GTATCATTGCAGCACTGGGGCCAGATGGTAAGCCCTCCCGTATCGTAGTTATCTACACGACGGGGAGTCA
GGCAACTATGGATGAACGAAATAGACAGATCGCTGAGATAGGTGCCTCACTGATTAAGCATTGGTAACTG
TCAGACCAAGTTTACTCATATATACTTTAGATTGATTTAAAACTTCATTTTTAATTTAAAAGGATCTAGG
TGAAGATCCTTTTTGATAATCTCATGACCAAAATCCCTTAACGTGAGTTTTCGTTCCACTGAGCGTCAGA
CCCCGTAGAAAAGATCAAAGGATCTTCTTGAGATCCTTTTTTTCTGCGCGTAATCTGCTGCTTGCAAACA
AAAAAACCACCGCTACCAGCGGTGGTTTGTTTGCCGGATCAAGAGCTACCAACTCTTTTTCCGAAGGTAA
CTGGCTTCAGCAGAGCGCAGATACCAAATACTGTTCTTCTAGTGTAGCCGTAGTTAGGCCACCACTTCAA
GAACTCTGTAGCACCGCCTACATACCTCGCTCTGCTAATCCTGTTACCAGTGGCTGCTGCCAGTGGCGAT
AAGTCGTGTCTTACCGGGTTGGACTCAAGACGATAGTTACCGGATAAGGCGCAGCGGTCGGGCTGAACGG
GGGGTTCGTGCACACAGCCCAGCTTGGAGCGAACGACCTACACCGAACTGAGATACCTACAGCGTGAGCT
ATGAGAAAGCGCCACGCTTCCCGAAGGGAGAAAGGCGGACAGGTATCCGGTAAGCGGCAGGGTCGGAACA
GGAGAGCGCACGAGGGAGCTTCCAGGGGGAAACGCCTGGTATCTTTATAGTCCTGTCGGGTTTCGCCACC
TCTGACTTGAGCGTCGATTTTTGTGATGCTCGTCAGGGGGGCGGAGCCTATGGAAAAACGCCAGCAACGC
GGCCTTTTTACGGTTCCTGGCCTTTTGCTGGCCTTTTGCTCACATGTTCTTTCCTGCGTTATCCCCTGAT
TCTGTGGATAACCGTATTACCGCCTTTGAGTGAGCTGATACCGCTCGCCGCAGCCGAACGACCGAGCGCA
GCGAGTCAGTGAGCGAGGAAGCGGAAGAGCGCCCAATACGCAAACCGCCTCTCCCCGCGCGTTGGCCGAT
TCATTAATGCAGCTGGCACGACAGGTTTCCCGACTGGAAAGCGGGCAGTGAGCGCAACGCAATTAATGTG
AGTTAGCTCACTCATTAGGCACCCCAGGCTTTACACTTTATGCTTCCGGCTCGTATGTTGTGTGGAATTG
TGATCGGATAACAATTTCACACAGGAAACAGCTATGACCATGATTACGCCAAGCGCGCAATTAACCCTCA
CTAAAGGGAACAAAAGCTGGAGCTCGGATCTGCTGGGCTTGCTGAAGGTAGGGGGTCAAGAACCAGAGGT
GTAAAGTACTTGAGTAATTTTACTTGATTACTGTACTTAAGTATTATTTTTGGGGATTTTTACTTTACTT
GAGTACAATTAAAAATCAATACTTTTACTTTTACTTAATTACATTTTTTTAGAAAAAAAAGTACTTTTTA
CTCCTTACAATTTTATTTACAGTCAAAAAGTACTTATTTTTTGGAGATCACTTGGGCCCTCTAGATGCAT
GCCGGCTGGCCCAGGCCATCGGCATTCCGGAGCCCAGGGTCCAGATTTGGTTTCAGAATGAGAGGTCACG
CCAGCTGAGGCAGCACCGGCGGGAATCTCGGCCCTGGCCCGGGAGACGCGGCCCGCCAGAAGGCCGGCGA
AAGCGGACCGCCGTCACCGGATCCCAGACCGCCCTGCTCCTCCGAGCCTTTGAGAAGGATCGCTTTCCAG
GCATCGCCGCCCGGGAGGAGCTGGCCAGAGAGACGGGCCTCCCGGAGTCCAGGATTCAGATCTGGTTTCA
GAATCGAAGGGCCAGGCACCCGGGACAGGGTGGCAGGGCGCCCGCGCAGGCAGGCGGCCTGTGCAGCGCG
GCCCCCGGCGGGGGTCACCCTGCTCCCTCGTGGGTCGCCTTCGCCCACACCGGCGCGTGGGGAACGGGGC
TTCCCGCACCCCACGTGCCCTGCGCGCCTGGGGCTCTCCCACAGGGGGCTTTCGTGAGCCAGGCAGCGAG
GGCCGCCCCCGCGCTGCAGCCCAGCCAGGCCGCGCCGGCAGAGGGGATCTCCCAACCTGCCCCGGCGCGC
GGGGATTTCGCCTACGCCGCCCCGGCTCCTCCGGACGGGGCGCTCTCCCACCCTCAGGCTCCTCGCTGGC
CTCCGCACCCGGGCAAAAGCCGGGAGGACCGGGACCCGCAGCGCGACGGCCTGCCGGGCCCCTGCGCGGT
GGCACAGCCTGGGCCCGCTCAAGCGGGGCCGCAGGGCCAAGGGGTGCTTGCGCCACCCACGTCCCAGGGG
AGTCCGTGGTGGGGCTGGGGCCGGGGTCCCCAGGTCGCCGGGGCGGCGTGGGAACCCCAAGCCGGGGCAG
CTCCACCTCCCCAGCCCGCGCCCCCGGACGCCTCCGCCTCCGCGCGGCAGGGGCAGATGCAAGGCATCCC
GGCGCCCTCCCAGGCGCTCCAGGAGCCGGCGCCCTGGTCTGCACTCCCCTGCGGCCTGCTGCTGGATGAG
CTCCTGGCGAGCCCGGAGTTTCTGCAGCAGGCGCAACCTCTCCTAGAAACGGAGGCCCCGGGGGAGCTGG
AGGCCTCGGAAGAGGCCGCCTCGCTGGAAGCACCCCTCAGCGAGGAAGAATACCGGGCTCTGCTGGAGGA
GCTTTAGGACGCGGGGTTGGGACGGGGTCGGGTGGTTCGGGGCAGGGCCGTGGCCTCTCTTTCGCGGGGA
ACACCTGGCTGGCTACGGAGGGGCGTGTCTCCGCCCCGCCCCCTCCACCGGGCTGACCGGCCTGGGATTC
CTGCCTTCTAGGTCTAGGCCCGGTGAGAGACTCCACACCGCGGAGAACTGCCATTCTTTCCTGGGCATCC
CGGGGATCCCAGAGCCGGCCCAGCATGCTC
